>Addgene plasmid #78548 | pLentiCas9-T2A-GFP | addgene full sequence | sequence record 490395 | Addgene NGS Result
GTCGACGGATCGGGAGATCTCCCGATCCCCTATGGTGCACTCTCAGTACAATCTGCTCTGATGCCGCATA
GTTAAGCCAGTATCTGCTCCCTGCTTGTGTGTTGGAGGTCGCTGAGTAGTGCGCGAGCAAAATTTAAGCT
ACAACAAGGCAAGGCTTGACCGACAATTGCATGAAGAATCTGCTTAGGGTTAGGCGTTTTGCGCTGCTTC
GCGATGTACGGGCCAGATATACGCGTTGACATTGATTATTGACTAGTTATTAATAGTAATCAATTACGGG
GTCATTAGTTCATAGCCCATATATGGAGTTCCGCGTTACATAACTTACGGTAAATGGCCCGCCTGGCTGA
CCGCCCAACGACCCCCGCCCATTGACGTCAATAATGACGTATGTTCCCATAGTAACGCCAATAGGGACTT
TCCATTGACGTCAATGGGTGGAGTATTTACGGTAAACTGCCCACTTGGCAGTACATCAAGTGTATCATAT
GCCAAGTACGCCCCCTATTGACGTCAATGACGGTAAATGGCCCGCCTGGCATTATGCCCAGTACATGACC
TTATGGGACTTTCCTACTTGGCAGTACATCTACGTATTAGTCATCGCTATTACCATGGTGATGCGGTTTT
GGCAGTACATCAATGGGCGTGGATAGCGGTTTGACTCACGGGGATTTCCAAGTCTCCACCCCATTGACGT
CAATGGGAGTTTGTTTTGGCACCAAAATCAACGGGACTTTCCAAAATGTCGTAACAACTCCGCCCCATTG
ACGCAAATGGGCGGTAGGCGTGTACGGTGGGAGGTCTATATAAGCAGCGCGTTTTGCCTGTACTGGGTCT
CTCTGGTTAGACCAGATCTGAGCCTGGGAGCTCTCTGGCTAACTAGGGAACCCACTGCTTAAGCCTCAAT
AAAGCTTGCCTTGAGTGCTTCAAGTAGTGTGTGCCCGTCTGTTGTGTGACTCTGGTAACTAGAGATCCCT
CAGACCCTTTTAGTCAGTGTGGAAAATCTCTAGCAGTGGCGCCCGAACAGGGACTTGAAAGCGAAAGGGA
AACCAGAGGAGCTCTCTCGACGCAGGACTCGGCTTGCTGAAGCGCGCACGGCAAGAGGCGAGGGGCGGCG
ACTGGTGAGTACGCCAAAAATTTTGACTAGCGGAGGCTAGAAGGAGAGAGATGGGTGCGAGAGCGTCAGT
ATTAAGCGGGGGAGAATTAGATCGCGATGGGAAAAAATTCGGTTAAGGCCAGGGGGAAAGAAAAAATATA
AATTAAAACATATAGTATGGGCAAGCAGGGAGCTAGAACGATTCGCAGTTAATCCTGGCCTGTTAGAAAC
ATCAGAAGGCTGTAGACAAATACTGGGACAGCTACAACCATCCCTTCAGACAGGATCAGAAGAACTTAGA
TCATTATATAATACAGTAGCAACCCTCTATTGTGTGCATCAAAGGATAGAGATAAAAGACACCAAGGAAG
CTTTAGACAAGATAGAGGAAGAGCAAAACAAAAGTAAGACCACCGCACAGCAAGCGGCCGCTGATCTTCA
GACCTGGAGGAGGAGATATGAGGGACAATTGGAGAAGTGAATTATATAAATATAAAGTAGTAAAAATTGA
ACCATTAGGAGTAGCACCCACCAAGGCAAAGAGAAGAGTGGTGCAGAGAGAAAAAAGAGCAGTGGGAATA
GGAGCTTTGTTCCTTGGGTTCTTGGGAGCAGCAGGAAGCACTATGGGCGCAGCGTCAATGACGCTGACGG
TACAGGCCAGACAATTATTGTCTGGTATAGTGCAGCAGCAGAACAATTTGCTGAGGGCTATTGAGGCGCA
ACAGCATCTGTTGCAACTCACAGTCTGGGGCATCAAGCAGCTCCAGGCAAGAATCCTGGCTGTGGAAAGA
TACCTAAAGGATCAACAGCTCCTGGGGATTTGGGGTTGCTCTGGAAAACTCATTTGCACCACTGCTGTGC
CTTGGAATGCTAGTTGGAGTAATAAATCTCTGGAACAGATTTGGAATCACACGACCTGGATGGAGTGGGA
CAGAGAAATTAACAATTACACAAGCTTAATACACTCCTTAATTGAAGAATCGCAAAACCAGCAAGAAAAG
AATGAACAAGAATTATTGGAATTAGATAAATGGGCAAGTTTGTGGAATTGGTTTAACATAACAAATTGGC
TGTGGTATATAAAATTATTCATAATGATAGTAGGAGGCTTGGTAGGTTTAAGAATAGTTTTTGCTGTACT
TTCTATAGTGAATAGAGTTAGGCAGGGATATTCACCATTATCGTTTCAGACCCACCTCCCAACCCCGAGG
GGACCCGACAGGCCCGAAGGAATAGAAGAAGAAGGTGGAGAGAGAGACAGAGACAGATCCATTCGATTAG
TGAACGGATCGGCACTGCGTGCGCCAATTCTGCAGACAAATGGCAGTATTCATCCACAATTTTAAAAGAA
AAGGGGGGATTGGGGGGTACAGTGCAGGGGAAAGAATAGTAGACATAATAGCAACAGACATACAAACTAA
AGAATTACAAAAACAAATTACAAAAATTCAAAATTTTCGGGTTTATTACAGGGACAGCAGAGATCCAGTT
TGGTTAATTAGCTAGCTAGGTCTTGAAAGGAGTGGGAATTGGCTCCGGTGCCCGTCAGTGGGCAGAGCGC
ACATCGCCCACAGTCCCCGAGAAGTTGGGGGGAGGGGTCGGCAATTGATCCGGTGCCTAGAGAAGGTGGC
GCGGGGTAAACTGGGAAAGTGATGTCGTGTACTGGCTCCGCCTTTTTCCCGAGGGTGGGGGAGAACCGTA
TATAAGTGCAGTAGTCGCCGTGAACGTTCTTTTTCGCAACGGGTTTGCCGCCAGAACACAGGACCGGTTC
TAGAGCGCTGCCACCATGGACAAGAAGTACAGCATCGGCCTGGACATCGGCACCAACTCTGTGGGCTGGG
CCGTGATCACCGACGAGTACAAGGTGCCCAGCAAGAAATTCAAGGTGCTGGGCAACACCGACCGGCACAG
CATCAAGAAGAACCTGATCGGAGCCCTGCTGTTCGACAGCGGCGAAACAGCCGAGGCCACCCGGCTGAAG
AGAACCGCCAGAAGAAGATACACCAGACGGAAGAACCGGATCTGCTATCTGCAAGAGATCTTCAGCAACG
AGATGGCCAAGGTGGACGACAGCTTCTTCCACAGACTGGAAGAGTCCTTCCTGGTGGAAGAGGATAAGAA
GCACGAGCGGCACCCCATCTTCGGCAACATCGTGGACGAGGTGGCCTACCACGAGAAGTACCCCACCATC
TACCACCTGAGAAAGAAACTGGTGGACAGCACCGACAAGGCCGACCTGCGGCTGATCTATCTGGCCCTGG
CCCACATGATCAAGTTCCGGGGCCACTTCCTGATCGAGGGCGACCTGAACCCCGACAACAGCGACGTGGA
CAAGCTGTTCATCCAGCTGGTGCAGACCTACAACCAGCTGTTCGAGGAAAACCCCATCAACGCCAGCGGC
GTGGACGCCAAGGCCATCCTGTCTGCCAGACTGAGCAAGAGCAGACGGCTGGAAAATCTGATCGCCCAGC
TGCCCGGCGAGAAGAAGAATGGCCTGTTCGGAAACCTGATTGCCCTGAGCCTGGGCCTGACCCCCAACTT
CAAGAGCAACTTCGACCTGGCCGAGGATGCCAAACTGCAGCTGAGCAAGGACACCTACGACGACGACCTG
GACAACCTGCTGGCCCAGATCGGCGACCAGTACGCCGACCTGTTTCTGGCCGCCAAGAACCTGTCCGACG
CCATCCTGCTGAGCGACATCCTGAGAGTGAACACCGAGATCACCAAGGCCCCCCTGAGCGCCTCTATGAT
CAAGAGATACGACGAGCACCACCAGGACCTGACCCTGCTGAAAGCTCTCGTGCGGCAGCAGCTGCCTGAG
AAGTACAAAGAGATTTTCTTCGACCAGAGCAAGAACGGCTACGCCGGCTACATTGACGGCGGAGCCAGCC
AGGAAGAGTTCTACAAGTTCATCAAGCCCATCCTGGAAAAGATGGACGGCACCGAGGAACTGCTCGTGAA
GCTGAACAGAGAGGACCTGCTGCGGAAGCAGCGGACCTTCGACAACGGCAGCATCCCCCACCAGATCCAC
CTGGGAGAGCTGCACGCCATTCTGCGGCGGCAGGAAGATTTTTACCCATTCCTGAAGGACAACCGGGAAA
AGATCGAGAAGATCCTGACCTTCCGCATCCCCTACTACGTGGGCCCTCTGGCCAGGGGAAACAGCAGATT
CGCCTGGATGACCAGAAAGAGCGAGGAAACCATCACCCCCTGGAACTTCGAGGAAGTGGTGGACAAGGGC
GCTTCCGCCCAGAGCTTCATCGAGCGGATGACCAACTTCGATAAGAACCTGCCCAACGAGAAGGTGCTGC
CCAAGCACAGCCTGCTGTACGAGTACTTCACCGTGTATAACGAGCTGACCAAAGTGAAATACGTGACCGA
GGGAATGAGAAAGCCCGCCTTCCTGAGCGGCGAGCAGAAAAAGGCCATCGTGGACCTGCTGTTCAAGACC
AACCGGAAAGTGACCGTGAAGCAGCTGAAAGAGGACTACTTCAAGAAAATCGAGTGCTTCGACTCCGTGG
AAATCTCCGGCGTGGAAGATCGGTTCAACGCCTCCCTGGGCACATACCACGATCTGCTGAAAATTATCAA
GGACAAGGACTTCCTGGACAATGAGGAAAACGAGGACATTCTGGAAGATATCGTGCTGACCCTGACACTG
TTTGAGGACAGAGAGATGATCGAGGAACGGCTGAAAACCTATGCCCACCTGTTCGACGACAAAGTGATGA
AGCAGCTGAAGCGGCGGAGATACACCGGCTGGGGCAGGCTGAGCCGGAAGCTGATCAACGGCATCCGGGA
CAAGCAGTCCGGCAAGACAATCCTGGATTTCCTGAAGTCCGACGGCTTCGCCAACAGAAACTTCATGCAG
CTGATCCACGACGACAGCCTGACCTTTAAAGAGGACATCCAGAAAGCCCAGGTGTCCGGCCAGGGCGATA
GCCTGCACGAGCACATTGCCAATCTGGCCGGCAGCCCCGCCATTAAGAAGGGCATCCTGCAGACAGTGAA
GGTGGTGGACGAGCTCGTGAAAGTGATGGGCCGGCACAAGCCCGAGAACATCGTGATCGAAATGGCCAGA
GAGAACCAGACCACCCAGAAGGGACAGAAGAACAGCCGCGAGAGAATGAAGCGGATCGAAGAGGGCATCA
AAGAGCTGGGCAGCCAGATCCTGAAAGAACACCCCGTGGAAAACACCCAGCTGCAGAACGAGAAGCTGTA
CCTGTACTACCTGCAGAATGGGCGGGATATGTACGTGGACCAGGAACTGGACATCAACCGGCTGTCCGAC
TACGATGTGGACCATATCGTGCCTCAGAGCTTTCTGAAGGACGACTCCATCGACAACAAGGTGCTGACCA
GAAGCGACAAGAACCGGGGCAAGAGCGACAACGTGCCCTCCGAAGAGGTCGTGAAGAAGATGAAGAACTA
CTGGCGGCAGCTGCTGAACGCCAAGCTGATTACCCAGAGAAAGTTCGACAATCTGACCAAGGCCGAGAGA
GGCGGCCTGAGCGAACTGGATAAGGCCGGCTTCATCAAGAGACAGCTGGTGGAAACCCGGCAGATCACAA
AGCACGTGGCACAGATCCTGGACTCCCGGATGAACACTAAGTACGACGAGAATGACAAGCTGATCCGGGA
AGTGAAAGTGATCACCCTGAAGTCCAAGCTGGTGTCCGATTTCCGGAAGGATTTCCAGTTTTACAAAGTG
CGCGAGATCAACAACTACCACCACGCCCACGACGCCTACCTGAACGCCGTCGTGGGAACCGCCCTGATCA
AAAAGTACCCTAAGCTGGAAAGCGAGTTCGTGTACGGCGACTACAAGGTGTACGACGTGCGGAAGATGAT
CGCCAAGAGCGAGCAGGAAATCGGCAAGGCTACCGCCAAGTACTTCTTCTACAGCAACATCATGAACTTT
TTCAAGACCGAGATTACCCTGGCCAACGGCGAGATCCGGAAGCGGCCTCTGATCGAGACAAACGGCGAAA
CCGGGGAGATCGTGTGGGATAAGGGCCGGGATTTTGCCACCGTGCGGAAAGTGCTGAGCATGCCCCAAGT
GAATATCGTGAAAAAGACCGAGGTGCAGACAGGCGGCTTCAGCAAAGAGTCTATCCTGCCCAAGAGGAAC
AGCGATAAGCTGATCGCCAGAAAGAAGGACTGGGACCCTAAGAAGTACGGCGGCTTCGACAGCCCCACCG
TGGCCTATTCTGTGCTGGTGGTGGCCAAAGTGGAAAAGGGCAAGTCCAAGAAACTGAAGAGTGTGAAAGA
GCTACTGGGGATCACCATCATGGAAAGAAGCAGCTTCGAGAAGAATCCCATCGACTTTCTGGAAGCCAAG
GGCTACAAAGAAGTGAAAAAGGACCTGATCATCAAGCTGCCTAAGTACTCCCTGTTCGAGCTGGAAAACG
GCCGGAAGAGAATGCTGGCCTCTGCCGGCGAACTGCAGAAGGGAAACGAACTGGCCCTGCCCTCCAAATA
TGTGAACTTCCTGTACCTGGCCAGCCACTATGAGAAGCTGAAGGGCTCCCCCGAGGATAATGAGCAGAAA
CAGCTGTTTGTGGAACAGCACAAGCACTACCTGGACGAGATCATCGAGCAGATCAGCGAGTTCTCCAAGA
GAGTGATCCTGGCCGACGCTAATCTGGACAAAGTGCTGTCCGCCTACAACAAGCACCGGGATAAGCCCAT
CAGAGAGCAGGCCGAGAATATCATCCACCTGTTTACCCTGACCAATCTGGGAGCCCCTGCCGCCTTCAAG
TACTTTGACACCACCATCGACCGGAAGAGGTACACCAGCACCAAAGAGGTGCTGGACGCCACCCTGATCC
ACCAGAGCATCACCGGCCTGTACGAGACACGGATCGACCTGTCTCAGCTGGGAGGCGACAAGCGACCTGC
CGCCACAAAGAAGGCTGGACAGGCTAAGAAGAAGAAAGATTACAAAGACGATGACGATAAGGGATCCGGA
GAGGGCAGAGGAAGTCTGCTAACATGCGGTGACGTCGAGGAGAATCCTGGCCCACCGGTCGCCACCATGG
TGAGCAAGGGCGAGGAGCTGTTCACCGGGGTGGTGCCCATCCTGGTCGAGCTGGACGGCGACGTAAACGG
CCACAAGCTCAGCGTGTCCGGCGAGGGCGAGGGCGATGCCACCTACGGCAAGCTGACCCTGAAGTTCATC
TGCACCACCGGCAAGCTGCCCGTGCCCTGGCCCACCCTCGTGACCACCCTGACCTACGGCGTGCAGTGCT
TCAGCCGCTACCCCGACCACATGAAGCAGCACGACTTCTTCAAGTCCGCCATGCCCGAAGGCTACGTCCA
GGAGCGCACCATCTTCTTCAAGGACGACGGCAACTACAAGACCCGCGCCGAGGTGAAGTTCGAGGGCGAC
ACCCTGGTGAACCGCATCGAGCTGAAGGGCATCGACTTCAAGGAGGACGGCAACATCCTGGGGCACAAGC
TGGAGTACAACTACAACAGCCACAACGTCTATATCATGGCCGACAAGCAGAAGAACGGCATCAAGGTGAA
CTTCAAGATCCGCCACAACATCGAGGACGGCAGCGTGCAGCTCGCCGACCACTACCAGCAGAACACCCCC
ATCGGCGACGGCCCCGTGCTGCTGCCCGACAACCACTACCTGAGCACCCAGTCCGCCCTGAGCAAAGACC
CCAACGAGAAGCGCGATCACATGGTCCTGCTGGAGTTCGTGACCGCCGCCGGGATCACTCTCGGCATGGA
CGAGCTGTACAAGCATCATCACCATCACCACGGATCCGGCGCAACAAACTTCTCTCTGCTGAAACAAGCC
GGAGATGTCGAAGAGAATCCTGGACCGATGGCCAAGCCTTTGTCTCAAGAAGAATCCACCCTCATTGAAA
GAGCAACGGCTACAATCAACAGCATCCCCATCTCTGAAGACTACAGCGTCGCCAGCGCAGCTCTCTCTAG
CGACGGCCGCATCTTCACTGGTGTCAATGTATATCATTTTACTGGGGGACCTTGTGCAGAACTCGTGGTG
CTGGGCACTGCTGCTGCTGCGGCAGCTGGCAACCTGACTTGTATCGTCGCGATCGGAAATGAGAACAGGG
GCATCTTGAGCCCCTGCGGACGGTGCCGACAGGTGCTTCTCGATCTGCATCCTGGGATCAAAGCCATAGT
GAAGGACAGTGATGGACAGCCGACGGCAGTTGGGATTCGTGAATTGCTGCCCTCTGGTTATGTGTGGGAG
GGCTAAGAATTCGATATCAAGCTTATCGGTAATCAACCTCTGGATTACAAAATTTGTGAAAGATTGACTG
GTATTCTTAACTATGTTGCTCCTTTTACGCTATGTGGATACGCTGCTTTAATGCCTTTGTATCATGCTAT
TGCTTCCCGTATGGCTTTCATTTTCTCCTCCTTGTATAAATCCTGGTTGCTGTCTCTTTATGAGGAGTTG
TGGCCCGTTGTCAGGCAACGTGGCGTGGTGTGCACTGTGTTTGCTGACGCAACCCCCACTGGTTGGGGCA
TTGCCACCACCTGTCAGCTCCTTTCCGGGACTTTCGCTTTCCCCCTCCCTATTGCCACGGCGGAACTCAT
CGCCGCCTGCCTTGCCCGCTGCTGGACAGGGGCTCGGCTGTTGGGCACTGACAATTCCGTGGTGTTGTCG
GGGAAATCATCGTCCTTTCCTTGGCTGCTCGCCTGTGTTGCCACCTGGATTCTGCGCGGGACGTCCTTCT
GCTACGTCCCTTCGGCCCTCAATCCAGCGGACCTTCCTTCCCGCGGCCTGCTGCCGGCTCTGCGGCCTCT
TCCGCGTCTTCGCCTTCGCCCTCAGACGAGTCGGATCTCCCTTTGGGCCGCCTCCCCGCATCGATACCGT
CGACCTCGAGACCTAGAAAAACATGGAGCAATCACAAGTAGCAATACAGCAGCTACCAATGCTGATTGTG
CCTGGCTAGAAGCACAAGAGGAGGAGGAGGTGGGTTTTCCAGTCACACCTCAGGTACCTTTAAGACCAAT
GACTTACAAGGCAGCTGTAGATCTTAGCCACTTTTTAAAAGAAAAGGGGGGACTGGAAGGGCTAATTCAC
TCCCAACGAAGACAAGATATCCTTGATCTGTGGATCTACCACACACAAGGCTACTTCCCTGATTGGCAGA
ACTACACACCAGGGCCAGGGATCAGATATCCACTGACCTTTGGATGGTGCTACAAGCTAGTACCAGTTGA
GCAAGAGAAGGTAGAAGAAGCCAATGAAGGAGAGAACACCCGCTTGTTACACCCTGTGAGCCTGCATGGG
ATGGATGACCCGGAGAGAGAAGTATTAGAGTGGAGGTTTGACAGCCGCCTAGCATTTCATCACATGGCCC
GAGAGCTGCATCCGGACTGTACTGGGTCTCTCTGGTTAGACCAGATCTGAGCCTGGGAGCTCTCTGGCTA
ACTAGGGAACCCACTGCTTAAGCCTCAATAAAGCTTGCCTTGAGTGCTTCAAGTAGTGTGTGCCCGTCTG
TTGTGTGACTCTGGTAACTAGAGATCCCTCAGACCCTTTTAGTCAGTGTGGAAAATCTCTAGCAGGGCCC
GTTTAAACCCGCTGATCAGCCTCGACTGTGCCTTCTAGTTGCCAGCCATCTGTTGTTTGCCCCTCCCCCG
TGCCTTCCTTGACCCTGGAAGGTGCCACTCCCACTGTCCTTTCCTAATAAAATGAGGAAATTGCATCGCA
TTGTCTGAGTAGGTGTCATTCTATTCTGGGGGGTGGGGTGGGGCAGGACAGCAAGGGGGAGGATTGGGAA
GACAATAGCAGGCATGCTGGGGATGCGGTGGGCTCTATGGCTTCTGAGGCGGAAAGAACCAGCTGGGGCT
CTAGGGGGTATCCCC
[124 nt withheld, positions 9956-10079]
C
[91 nt withheld, positions 10081-10171]
A
[49 nt withheld, positions 10173-10221]
CCTTTGACGTTGGAGTCCACGTTCTTT
[37 nt withheld, positions 10249-10285]
ACCCTATCTCGGTCTATTCTTTTGATTTATAAGGGATTTTGCCGATTTCGGCCTATTGGTTAAAAAATGA
GCTGATTTAACAAAAATTTAACGCGAATTAATTCTGTGGAATGTGTGTCAGTTAGGGTGTGGAAAGTCCC
CAGGCTCCCCAGCAGGCAGAAGTATGCAAAGCATGCATCTCAATTAGTCAGCAACCAGGTGTGGAAAGTC
CCCAGGCTCCCCAGCAGGCAGAAGTATGCAAAGCATGCATCTCAATTAGTCAGCAACCATAGTCCCGCCC
CTAACTCCGCCCAGTTCCGCCCATTCTCCGCCCCATGGCTGACTAATTTTTTTTATTTATGCAGAGGCCG
AGGCCGCCTCTGCCTCTGAGCTATTCCAGAAGTAGTGAGGAGGCTTTTTTGGAGGCCTAGGCTTTTGCAA
AAAGCTCCCGGGAGCTTGTATATCCATTTTCGGATCTGATCAGCACGTGTTGACAATTAATCATCGGCAT
AGTATATCGGCATAGTATAATACGACAAGGTGAGGAACTAAACCATGGCCAAGTTGACCAGTGCCGTTCC
GGTGCTCACCGCGCGCGACGTCGCCGGAGCGGTCGAGTTCTGGACCGACCGGCTCGGGTTCTCCCGGGAC
TTCGTGGAGGACGACTTCGCCGGTGTGGTCCGGGACGACGTGACCCTGTTCATCAGCGCGGTCCAGGACC
AGGTGGTGCCGGACAACACCCTGGCCTGGGTGTGGGTGCGCGGCCTGGACGAGCTGTACGCCGAGTGGTC
GGAGGTCGTGTCCACGAACTTCCGGGACGCCTCCGGGCCGGCCATGACCGAGATCGGCGAGCAGCCGTGG
GGGCGGGAGTTCGCCCTGCGCGACCCGGCCGGCAACTGCGTGCACTTCGTGGCCGAGGAGCAGGACTGAC
ACGTGCTACGAGATTTCGATTCCACCGCCGCCTTCTATGAAAGGTTGGGCTTCGGAATCGTTTTCCGGGA
CGCCGGCTGGATGATCCTCCAGCGCGGGGATCTCATGCTGGAGTTCTTCGCCCACCCCAACTTGTTTATT
GCAGCTTATAATGGTTACAAATAAAGCAATAGCATCACAAATTTCACAAATAAAGCATTTTTTTCACTGC
ATTCTAGTTGTGGTTTGTCCAAACTCATCAATGTATCTTATCATGTCTGTATACCGTCGACCTCTAGCTA
GAGCTTGGCGTAATCATGGTCATAGCTGTTTCCTGTGTGAAATTGTTATCCGCTCACAATTCCACACAAC
ATACGAGCCGGAAGCATAAAGTGTAAAGCCTGGGGTGCCTAATGAGTGAGCTAACTCACATTAATTGCGT
TGCGCTCACTGCCCGCTTTCCAGTCGGGAAACCTGTCGTGCCAGCTGCATTAATGAATCGGCCAACGCGC
GGGGAGAGGCGGTTTGCGTATTGGGCGCTCTTCCGCTTCCTCGCTCACTGACTCGCTGCGCTCGGTCGTT
CGGCTGCGGCGAGCGGTATCAGCTCACTCAAAGGCGGTAATACGGTTATCCACAGAATCAGGGGATAACG
CAGGAAAGAACATGTGAGCAAAAGGCCAGCAAAAGGCCAGGAACCGTAAAAAGGCCGCGTTGCTGGCGTT
TTTCCATAGGCTCCGCCCCCCTGACGAGCATCACAAAAATCGACGCTCAAGTCAGAGGTGGCGAAACCCG
ACAGGACTATAAAGATACCAGGCGTTTCCCCCTGGAAGCTCCCTCGTGCGCTCTCCTGTTCCGACCCTGC
CGCTTACCGGATACCTGTCCGCCTTTCTCCCTTCGGGAAGCGTGGCGCTTTCTCATAGCTCACGCTGTAG
GTATCTCAGTTCGGTGTAGGTCGTTCGCTCCAAGCTGGGCTGTGTGCACGAACCCCCCGTTCAGCCCGAC
CGCTGCGCCTTATCCGGTAACTATCGTCTTGAGTCCAACCCGGTAAGACACGACTTATCGCCACTGGCAG
CAGCCACTGGTAACAGGATTAGCAGAGCGAGGTATGTAGGCGGTGCTACAGAGTTCTTGAAGTGGTGGCC
TAACTACGGCTACACTAGAAGAACAGTATTTGGTATCTGCGCTCTGCTGAAGCCAGTTACCTTCGGAAAA
AGAGTTGGTAGCTCTTGATCCGGCAAACAAACCACCGCTGGTAGCGGTGGTTTTTTTGTTTGCAAGCAGC
AGATTACGCGCAGAAAAAAAGGATCTCAAGAAGATCCTTTGATCTTTTCTACGGGGTCTGACGCTCAGTG
GAACGAAAACTCACGTTAAGGGATTTTGGTCATGAGATTATCAAAAAGGATCTTCACCTAGATCCTTTTA
AATTAAAAATGAAGTTTTAAATCAATCTAAAGTATATATGAGTAAACTTGGTCTGACAGTTACCAATGCT
TAATCAGTGAGGCACCTATCTCAGCGATCTGTCTATTTCGTTCATCCATAGTTGCCTGACTCCCCGTCGT
GTAGATAACTACGATACGGGAGGGCTTACCATCTGGCCCCAGTGCTGCAATGATACCGCGAGACCCACGC
TCACCGGCTCCAGATTTATCAGCAATAAACCAGCCAGCCGGAAGGGCCGAGCGCAGAAGTGGTCCTGCAA
CTTTATCCGCCTCCATCCAGTCTATTAATTGTTGCCGGGAAGCTAGAGTAAGTAGTTCGCCAGTTAATAG
TTTGCGCAACGTTGTTGCCATTGCTACAGGCATCGTGGTGTCACGCTCGTCGTTTGGTATGGCTTCATTC
AGCTCCGGTTCCCAACGATCAAGGCGAGTTACATGATCCCCCATGTTGTGCAAAAAAGCGGTTAGCTCCT
TCGGTCCTCCGATCGTTGTCAGAAGTAAGTTGGCCGCAGTGTTATCACTCATGGTTATGGCAGCACTGCA
TAATTCTCTTACTGTCATGCCATCCGTAAGATGCTTTTCTGTGACTGGTGAGTACTCAACCAAGTCATTC
TGAGAATAGTGTATGCGGCGACCGAGTTGCTCTTGCCCGGCGTCAATACGGGATAATACCGCGCCACATA
GCAGAACTTTAAAAGTGCTCATCATTGGAAAACGTTCTTCGGGGCGAAAACTCTCAAGGATCTTACCGCT
GTTGAGATCCAGTTCGATGTAACCCACTCGTGCACCCAACTGATCTTCAGCATCTTTTACTTTCACCAGC
GTTTCTGGGTGAGCAAAAACAGGAAGGCAAAATGCCGCAAAAAAGGGAATAAGGGCGACACGGAAATGTT
GAATACTCATACTCTTCCTTTTTCAATATTATTGAAGCATTTATCAGGGTTATTGTCTCATGAGCGGATA
CATATTTGAATGTATTTAGAAAAATAAACAAATAGGGGTTCCGCGCACATTTCCCCGAAAAGTGCCACCT
GAC
Features (pLannotate 1.2.2; 36 found; start..end, strand, type, name):
     31..83      -  misc_feature   bom (fragment): basis of mobility region from pBR322
    238..617     +  enhancer       CMV enhancer: human cytomegalovirus immediate early enhancer
    618..817     +  promoter       CMV promoter: human cytomegalovirus (CMV) immediate early promoter
    835..1015    +  LTR            5' LTR (truncated): truncated 5' long terminal repeat (LTR) from HIV-1
   1062..1187    +  misc_feature   HIV-1 Ψ: packaging signal of human immunodeficiency virus type 1
   1171..1534    +  CDS            HIV-1 gag (fragment): gag protein from human immunodeficiency virus 1; gag
   1680..1913    +  misc_feature   RRE: The Rev response element (RRE) of HIV-1 allows for Rev-dependent mRNA export from the nucleus to the cytoplasm.
   2290..2390    +  CDS            Rev (fragment): human immunodeficiency virus 1 (HIV-1) Rev protein; rev; enhances nuclear export of unspliced and incompletely spliced viral mRNAs
   2440..2557    +  misc_feature   cPPT/CTS: central polypurine tract and central termination sequence of HIV-1
   2606..2624    +  CDS            small t antigen (fragment): SV40 (simian virus 40) small t antigen
   2650..2861    +  promoter       EF-1α core promoter: core promoter for human elongation factor EF-1α
   2886..4604    +  CDS            Cas9(N): N-terminal portion of Streptococcus pyogenes Cas9 (Zetsche et al., 2015)
   4491..6989    +  CDS            Cas9(C): C-terminal portion of Streptococcus pyogenes Cas9 (Zetsche et al., 2015)
   7137..7853    +  CDS            EGFP: EGFP is a basic (constitutively fluorescent) green fluorescent protein published in 1996, derived from Aequorea victoria. It is reported to be a rapidly-maturing weak dimer with moderate acid sensitivity.
   7938..8336    +  CDS            BSD: blasticidin S deaminase; Aspergillus terreus BSD; confers resistance to blasticidin
   8337..8358    +  misc_feature   MCS (fragment): pBluescript multiple cloning site
   8361..8949    +  misc_feature   WPRE: woodchuck hepatitis virus posttranscriptional regulatory element
   8886..9467    +  CDS            nef (fragment): NEF_HV1H2 - Experimental evidence at protein level: Swiss-Prot protein existence level 1. Extracellular Nef protein targets CD4(+) T-lymphocytes for apoptosis by interacting with CXCR4 surface receptors. From Human immunodeficiency virus type 1 group M subtype B (isolate HXB2) (HIV-1).
   9474..9654    +  LTR            5' LTR (truncated): truncated 5' long terminal repeat (LTR) from HIV-1
   9686..9910    +  polyA_signal   bGH poly(A) signal: bovine growth hormone polyadenylation signal
   9914..9935    +  promoter       SV40 promoter (fragment): SV40 enhancer and early promoter
   9956..10384   +  rep_origin     f1 ori (sequence partly withheld): f1 bacteriophage origin of replication; arrow indicates direction of (+) strand synthesis
  10411..10482   +  promoter       SV40 promoter (fragment): SV40 enhancer and early promoter
  10483..10554   +  promoter       SV40 promoter (fragment): SV40 enhancer and early promoter
  10558..10692   +  rep_origin     SV40 ori: SV40 origin of replication
  10754..10801   +  promoter       EM7 promoter: synthetic bacterial promoter&nbsp
  10820..11194   +  CDS            BleoR: antibiotic-binding protein; Sh ble from Streptoalloteichus hindustanus; confers resistance to bleomycin, phleomycin, and Zeocin™
  11204..11329   +  CDS            ble (fragment): BLE_KLEPN - Experimental evidence at protein level: Swiss-Prot protein existence level 1. Binding protein with a strong affinity to the bleomycin family of antibiotics. Binds to CL990; an antimitotic-antibiotic compound. From Klebsiella pneumoniae.
  11324..11445   +  polyA_signal   SV40 poly(A) signal: SV40 polyadenylation signal
  11516..11538   -  protein_bind   lac operator (fragment): The lac repressor binds to the lac operator to inhibit transcription in E. coli. This inhibition can be relieved by adding lactose or isopropyl-β-D-thiogalactopyranoside (IPTG). lac repressor encoded by lacI
  11542..11572   -  promoter       lac promoter: promoter for the E. coli lac operon
  11587..11608   -  protein_bind   CAP binding site: CAP binding activates transcription in the presence of cAMP. E. coli catabolite activator protein
  11621..11713   -  CDS            lacI (fragment): lac repressor; lacI; The lac repressor binds to the lac operator to inhibit transcription in E. coli. This inhibition can be relieved by adding lactose or isopropyl-β-D-thiogalactopyranoside (IPTG).
  11896..12484   -  rep_origin     ori: high-copy-number ColE1/pMB1/pBR322/pUC origin of replication
  12655..13515   -  CDS            AmpR: β-lactamase; bla; confers resistance to ampicillin, carbenicillin, and related antibiotics
  13516..13620   -  promoter       AmpR promoter: bla
