[The description below was written by a language model from this plasmid's Addgene catalogue record and pLannotate feature annotations shown in this document.]
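Description:
pLentiCas9-T2A-GFP is a lentiviral mammalian expression plasmid of about 13.7 kb, derived from the Lenti-Cas9-blast backbone by inserting a T2A-GFP cassette in frame with Cas9 through Gibson assembly. It is propagated in E. coli through a high-copy ColE1/pUC-type origin with ampicillin resistance. The backbone also carries an f1 origin and an SV40 promoter/origin region with an EM7-driven bleomycin/Zeocin resistance gene, all located outside the viral transfer region.

The transfer cassette has a typical HIV-1-based layout. A CMV enhancer/promoter fused to a truncated 5' LTR drives genomic RNA production in packaging cells. It is followed by the Ψ packaging signal, a gag fragment, the Rev response element for Rev-dependent nuclear export, and the cPPT/CTS. Downstream of the payload lie a WPRE to boost transcript expression, a truncated 3' LTR, and a bGH polyadenylation signal.

The payload is driven by the EF-1α core promoter. It consists of Streptococcus pyogenes Cas9 (annotated as two overlapping N- and C-terminal segments), then EGFP, then blasticidin S deaminase, all in the same orientation. The T2A peptide lets Cas9 and GFP be produced as separate proteins from one transcript. The feature table does not annotate the linker between EGFP and the blasticidin gene. Transduced cells can therefore be selected with blasticidin or identified by fluorescence.

The construct serves to establish Cas9-expressing cells for CRISPR work, and the associated publication concerns paired guide RNAs for genomic deletion. The depositor notes that a G202S substitution in EGFP does not impair function. The GFP signal is weak, making it hard to see by microscopy but usable for flow cytometry.
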