Addgene plasmid #78548: pLentiCas9-T2A-GFP
Purpose: Cas9 protein with GFP
Depositing lab: Roderic Guigo & Rory Johnson. Depositing organization: Centre for Genomic Regulation (CRG). Publication: Scalable Design of Paired CRISPR Guide RNAs for Genomic Deletion. Pulido-Quetglas C, Aparicio-Prat E, Arnan C, Polidori T, Hermoso T, Palumbo E, Ponomarenko J, Guigo R, Johnson R. PLoS Comput Biol. 2017 Mar 2;13(3):e1005341. doi: 10.1371/journal.pcbi.1005341. eCollection 2017 Mar. PCOMPBIOL-D-16-01254 PubMed 28253259.
Backbone
  Vector backbone: Lenti-Cas9-blast
  Backbone manufacturer: Addgene 52962
  Backbone size w/o insert (bp): 12859
  Total vector size (bp): 13669
  Modifications to backbone: Added T2A-GFP
  Vector type: Mammalian Expression, Lentiviral
  Selectable markers: Blasticidin
Growth in bacteria
  Bacterial resistance: Ampicillin, 100 μg/mL
  Growth temperature: 37°C
  Growth strain: NEB Stable
  Copy number: High Copy
Gene/Insert
  Gene/Insert name: T2A-GFP
  Insert size (bp): 825
  Promoter: In frame with Cas9
  Cloning method: Gibson Cloning
  Sequencing primers: 5′ Gacgctgtagtcttcagagatg; 3′ CGAAGGACCGCGCACCTGGT
Terms and licenses: Academic/Nonprofit Terms; Industry Terms: Not Available to Industry
Depositor comments: Note: Compared to the provided full plasmid sequence, Addgene's quality control sequencing finds a G202S amino acid residue substitution in the EGFP fluorophore. The depositing laboratory is aware of this residue change, and it does not affect fluorophore function. Note that, according to the depositing laboratory, this plasmid results in a weak GFP signal that may be difficult to see by microscope, but it is useful for flow cytometry.
How to cite: pLentiCas9-T2A-GFP was a gift from Roderic Guigo & Rory Johnson (Addgene plasmid # 78548 ; http://n2t.net/addgene:78548 ; RRID:Addgene_78548)
