>Addgene plasmid #78548 | pLentiCas9-T2A-GFP | addgene partial sequence | sequence record 151760 | hEF1aprom-F 5'-AACTGGGAAAGTGATGTCGTG-3'
TCCGCCTTTTCCCGAGGGTGGGGGAGAACCGTATATAAGTGCAGTAGTCGCCGTGAACGTTCTTTTTCGC
AACGGGTTTGCCGCCAGAACACAGGACCGGTTCTAGAGCGCTGCCACCATGGACAAGAAGTACAGCATCG
GCCTGGACATCGGCACCAACTCTGTGGGCTGGGCCGTGATCACCGACGAGTACAAGGTGCCCAGCAAGAA
ATTCAAGGTGCTGGGCAACACCGACCGGCACAGCATCAAGAAGAACCTGATCGGAGCCCTGCTGTTCGAC
AGCGGCGAAACAGCCGAGGCCACCCGGCTGAAGAGAACCGCCAGAAGAAGATACACCAGACGGAAGAACC
GGATCTGCTATCTGCAAGAGATCTTCAGCAACGAGATGGCCAAGGTGGACGACAGCTTCTTCCACAGACT
GGAAGAGTCCTTCCTGGTGGAAGAGGATAAGAAGCACGAGCGGCACCCCATCTTCGGCAACATCGTGGAC
GAGGTGGCCTACCACGAGAAGTACCCCACCATCTACCACCTGAGAAAGAAACTGGTGGACAGCACCGACA
AGGCCGACCTGCGGCTGATCTATCTGGCCCTGGCCCACATGATCAAGTTCCGGGGCCACTTCCTGATCGA
GGGCGACCTGAACCCCGACAACAGCGACGTGGACAAGCTGTTCATCCAGCTGGTGCAGACCTACAACCAG
CTGTTCGAGGAAAACCCCATCAACGCCAGCGGCGTGGACGCCAAGGCCATCCTGTCTGCCAGACTGAGCA
AGAGCAGACGGCTGGAAAATCTGATCGCCCAGCTGCCCGGCGAGAAGAAGAATGGCCTGTTCGGAAACCT
GATTGCCCTGAGCCTGGGCCTGACCCCCAACTTCAAGAGCAACTTCGACCTGGCCGAGGATGCCAAACTG
CAGCTGAGCAAGGACACCTACGACGACGAC
