>Addgene plasmid #78548 | pLentiCas9-T2A-GFP | addgene partial sequence | sequence record 151767 | dCas9-F2 5'-CCAAAGAGGTGCTGGACG-3'
CATCACCGGCCTGTACGAGACACGGATCGACCTGTCTCAGCTGGGAGGCGACAAGCGACCTGCCGCCACA
AAGAAGGCTGGACAGGCTAAGAAGAAGAAAGATTACAAAGACGATGACGATAAGGGATCCGGAGAGGGCA
GAGGAAGTCTGCTAACATGCGGTGACGTCGAGGAGAATCCTGGCCCACCGGTCGCCACCATGGTGAGCAA
GGGCGAGGAGCTGTTCACCGGGGTGGTGCCCATCCTGGTCGAGCTGGACGGCGACGTAAACGGCCACAAG
CTCAGCGTGTCCGGCGAGGGCGAGGGCGATGCCACCTACGGCAAGCTGACCCTGAAGTTCATCTGCACCA
CCGGCAAGCTGCCCGTGCCCTGGCCCACCCTCGTGACCACCCTGACCTACGGCGTGCAGTGCTTCAGCCG
CTACCCCGACCACATGAAGCAGCACGACTTCTTCAAGTCCGCCATGCCCGAAGGCTACGTCCAGGAGCGC
ACCATCTTCTTCAAGGACGACGGCAACTACAAGACCCGCGCCGAGGTGAAGTTCGAGGGCGACACCCTGG
TGAACCGCATCGAGCTGAAGGGCATCGACTTCAAGGAGGACGGCAACATCCTGGGGCACAAGCTGGAGTA
CAACTACAACAGCCACAACGTCTATATCATGGCCGACAAGCAGAAGAACGGCATCAAGGTGAACTTCAAG
ATCCGCCACAACATCGAGGACGGCAGCGTGCAGCTCGCCGACCACTACCAGCAGAACACCCCCATCGGCG
ACGGCCCCGTGCTGCTGCCCGACAACCACTACCTGAGCACCCAGTCCGCCCTGAGCAAAGACCCCAACGA
GAAGCGCGATCACATGGTCCTGCTGGAGTTCGTGACCGCCGCCGGGATCACTCTCGGCATGGACGAGCTG
TACAAGCATCATCACCATCACCACGGATCCGGCGCAACAAACTTCTCTCTGCTGAAACAAGCCGGAGATG
TCGAAGAGAATCCTGGACCGATGGCCAAGCCTTTGTCTCAAGAAGAATCCACCCTCATTGAAAGAGCAAC
GGCTACAATCAACAGCATCCC
